>Addgene plasmid #35039 | pmCherry-C1-FAK-HA | depositor full sequence | sequence record 42585 | pmCherry-C1-FAK-HA sequence 7913 bps
TAGTTATTAATAGTAATCAATTACGGGGTCATTAGTTCATAGCCCATATATGGAGTTCCGCGTTACATAA
CTTACGGTAAATGGCCCGCCTGGCTGACCGCCCAACGACCCCCGCCCATTGACGTCAATAATGACGTATG
TTCCCATAGTAACGCCAATAGGGACTTTCCATTGACGTCAATGGGTGGAGTATTTACGGTAAACTGCCCA
CTTGGCAGTACATCAAGTGTATCATATGCCAAGTACGCCCCCTATTGACGTCAATGACGGTAAATGGCCC
GCCTGGCATTATGCCCAGTACATGACCTTATGGGACTTTCCTACTTGGCAGTACATCTACGTATTAGTCA
TCGCTATTACCATGGTGATGCGGTTTTGGCAGTACATCAATGGGCGTGGATAGCGGTTTGACTCACGGGG
ATTTCCAAGTCTCCACCCCATTGACGTCAATGGGAGTTTGTTTTGGCACCAAAATCAACGGGACTTTCCA
AAATGTCGTAACAACTCCGCCCCATTGACGCAAATGGGCGGTAGGCGTGTACGGTGGGAGGTCTATATAA
GCAGAGCTGGTTTAGTGAACCGTCAGATCCGCTAGCGCCACCATGGTGAGCAAGGGCGAGGAGGATAACA
TGGCCATCATCAAGGAGTTCATGCGCTTCAAGGTGCACATGGAGGGCTCCGTGAACGGCCACGAGTTCGA
GATCGAGGGCGAGGGCGAGGGCCGCCCCTACGAGGGCACCCAGACCGCCAAGCTGAAGGTGACCAAGGGT
GGCCCCCTGCCCTTCGCCTGGGACATCCTGTCCCCTCAGTTCATGTACGGCTCCAAGGCCTACGTGAAGC
ACCCCGCCGACATCCCCGACTACTTGAAGCTGTCCTTCCCCGAGGGCTTCAAGTGGGAGCGCGTGATGAA
CTTCGAGGACGGCGGCGTGGTGACCGTGACCCAGGACTCCTCCCTGCAGGACGGCGAGTTCATCTACAAG
GTGAAGCTGCGCGGCACCAACTTCCCCTCCGACGGCCCCGTAATGCAGAAGAAGACCATGGGCTGGGAGG
CCTCCTCCGAGCGGATGTACCCCGAGGACGGCGCCCTGAAGGGCGAGATCAAGCAGAGGCTGAAGCTGAA
GGACGGCGGCCACTACGACGCTGAGGTCAAGACCACCTACAAGGCCAAGAAGCCCGTGCAGCTGCCCGGC
GCCTACAACGTCAACATCAAGTTGGACATCACCTCCCACAACGAGGACTACACCATCGTGGAACAGTACG
AACGCGCCGAGGGCCGCCACTCCACCGGCGGCATGGACGAGCTGTACAAGAGATCTATGGCAGCTGCTTA
TCTTGACCCAAACTTGAATCACACACCAAGTTCGAGTACTAAGACTCACCTGGGTACTGGCATGGAACGG
TCCCCTGGTGCAATGGAACGAGTATTAAAGGTCTTTCATCATTTTGAAAGCAGTAGTGAGCCAACCACCT
GGGCCAGTATTATCAGGCATGGAGATGCTACTGATGTCAGGGGCATCATTCAGAAGATAGTGGACAGTCA
CAAAGTAAAGCACGTGGCCTGCTATGGATTTCGCCTCAGTCACCTGCGATCGGAGGAGGTGCACTGGCTG
CACGTGGACATGGGTGTCTCCAGTGTGAGGGAGAAATATGAACTCGCCCACCCACCAGAGGAGTGGAAAT
ATGAGTTGAGAATTCGTTACTTGCCAAAAGGATTTCTAAACCAGTTTACTGAAGATAAGCCAACATTGAA
TTTCTTCTATCAACAGGTGAAGAGTGACTACATGCAAGAAATAGCTGATCAAGTAGACCAAGAAATAGCT
TTGAAGTTGGGTTGTTTGGAAATTAGGCGATCCTATTGGGAGATGAGGGGTAATGCCCTAGAGAAGAAGT
CCAACTATGAAGTATTAGAAAAAGATGTTGGTTTAAAGCGATTTTTTCCTAAGAGTTTACTGGATTCTGT
CAAGGCCAAAACACTAAGAAAGCTGATCCAGCAAACATTCAGGCAGTTTGCCAACCTTAATAGAGAAGAA
AGCATCCTGAAATTCTTTGAGATTCTTTCTCCTGTGTACAGATTTGACAAAGAGTGCTTCAAGTGTGCCC
TTGGGTCAAGTTGGATCATTTCTGTGGAATTGGCAATCGGCCCAGAAGAAGGGATCAGTTACCTGACAGA
CAAAGGCTGCAATCCCACACACCTAGCAGACTTTAACCAAGTGCAGACCATCCAGTACTCAAACAGTGAA
GACAAAGACAGGAAAGGAATGCTACAACTCAAAATCGCTGGTGCTCCTGAGCCTCTGACCGTGACGGCAC
CATCCCTAACCATTGCCGAGAACATGGCCGACCTGATTGATGGATACTGCCGGCTGGTGAATGGAGCCAC
ACAATCTTTCATCATCAGACCCCAGAAAGAAGGTGAACGGGCGTTGCCATCAATACCAAAGTTGGCCAAC
AGTGAAAAGCAAGGCATGCGGACACATGCAGTCTCTGTGTCAGAGACAGATGACTATGCAGAGATCATCG
ATGAGGAAGACACATACACCATGCCCTCGACCAGGGATTATGAGATTCAGAGAGAAAGAATAGAACTTGG
ACGCTGTATTGGAGAAGGTCAGTTTGGAGATGTACATCAAGGCGTGTACCTGAGCCCAGAGAATCCAGCT
TTGGCTGTTGCAATCAAAACATGTAAAAACTGTACTTCGGACAGCGTGAGAGAGAAGTTCCTTCAAGAAG
CCTTAACAATGCGTCAGTTTGACCATCCTCACATCGTGAAGCTGATTGGAGTCATTACAGAGAACCCTGT
CTGGATAATCATGGAGTTGTGCACACTTGGAGAGCTGAGGTCATTTTTGCAAGTAAGAAAATACAGCTTG
GACCTGGCATCTTTGATATTATATGCCTATCAGCTTAGTACAGCACTCGCGTATCTGGAGAGCAAAAGAT
TTGTTCACAGGGACATTGCTGCTCGGAATGTTCTGGTGTCTTCAAATGATTGTGTAAAATTGGGAGACTT
TGGATTATCTCGATATATGGAAGACAGTACTTACTATAAAGCTTCCAAAGGAAAATTACCTATTAAATGG
ATGGCTCCAGAGTCAATCAATTTTCGACGTTTTACCTCAGCTAGTGACGTGTGGATGTTTGGTGTGTGTA
TGTGGGAGATACTGATGCATGGCGTGAAGCCTTTTCAAGGAGTGAAGAACAATGATGTGATCGGTCGAAT
TGAAAATGGGGAAAGATTACCAATGCCTCCAAATTGTCCTCCCACCCTCTACAGCCTTATGACGAAATGT
TGGGCCTATGACCCCAGCAGGCGGCCCAGGTTTACTGAACTAAAAGCTCAGCTCAGCACAATCCTGGAGG
AGGAGAAGGTGCAGCAAGAAGAACGGATGAGGATGGAATCCAGAAGACAGGCTACCGTGTCCTGGGACTC
TGGAGGGTCTGATGAAGCACCACCCAAGCCCAGCAGACCTGGTTATCCTAGCCCGAGATCCAGTGAAGGA
TTTTATCCCAGCCCACAGCACATGGTCCAGACCAATCACTACCAGGTCTCTGGCTACCCGGGTTCCCATG
GAATCCCAGCCATGGCTGGCAGCATTTACCAAGGTCAGGCATCTCTTCTGGACCAGACAGAATTGTGGAA
TCACAGACCTCAGGAGATGTCCATGTGGCAGCCCAGTGTGGAGGATTCGGCAGCTTTGGACCTTCGAGGG
ATGGGACAGGTGCTTCCCCCTCACCTGATGGAAGAGCGGCTAATCCGACAGCAGCAGGAAATGGAAGAAG
ACCAGCGCTGGCTGGAGAAGGAAGAGCGATTCCTGAAACCTGATGTGAGGCTCTCTCGAGGCAGCATCGA
CAGGGAAGACGGGAGTTTTCAGGGTCCGACTGGAAACCAACACATCTATCAGCCTGTGGGGAAGCCAGAT
CCTGCAGCTCCACCAAAGAAACCTCCTCGCCCTGGAGCACCTGGCCACCTAAGCAACCTGTCCAGCATCA
GCAGCCCTGCAGACAGCTACAATGAGGGTGTCAAGCTTCAGCCCCAGGAAATCAGCCCCCCTCCCACTGC
CAACCTTGACCGGTCCAATGACAAGGTATATGAGAATGTGACAGGCCTAGTGAAGGCTGTCATCGAGATG
TCCAGCAAAATCCAGCCAGCTCCTCCAGAAGAGTACGTCCCTATGGTGAAGGAAGTTGGCCTGGCCCTGC
GGACCTTACTAGCCACGGTGGATGAGACCATTCCTGCTCTTCCAGCCAGCACTCATCGAGAGATCGAGAT
GGCACAGAAGCTGCTGAACTCCGACTTAGGCGAGCTCATCAGCAAGATGAAGCTGGCGCAGCAGTACGTC
ATGACCAGCCTGCAGCAGGAGTATAAGAAGCAGATGCTGACAGCTGCTCACGCCCTGGCTGTGGATGCCA
AGAACCTACTTGATGTTATTGATCAAGCAAGACTGAAAATGCTAGGGCAGACACGCGGCCGCATCTTTTA
CCCATACGATGTTCCTGACTATGCGGGCTATCCCTATGACGTCCCGGACTATGCAGGATCCACCGGATCT
AGATAAGGTACCGCGGGCCCGGGATCCACCGGATCTAGATAACTGATCATAATCAGCCATACCACATTTG
TAGAGGTTTTACTTGCTTTAAAAAACCTCCCACACCTCCCCCTGAACCTGAAACATAAAATGAATGCAAT
TGTTGTTGTTAACTTGTTTATTGCAGCTTATAATGGTTACAAATAAAGCAATAGCATCACAAATTTCACA
AATAAAGCATTTTTTTCACTGCATTCTAGTTGTGGTTTGTCCAAACTCATCAATGTATCTTAACGCGTAA
ATTGTAAGCGTTAATATTTTGTTAAAATTCGCGTTAAATTTTTGTTAAATCAGCTCATTTTTTAACCAAT
AGGCCGAAATCGGCAAAATCCCTTATAAATCAAAAGAATAGACCGAGATAGGGT
[37 nt withheld, positions 4955-4991]
AAAGAACGTGGACTCCAACGTCAAAGG
[49 nt withheld, positions 5019-5067]
T
[91 nt withheld, positions 5069-5159]
G
[124 nt withheld, positions 5161-5284]
CAGGTGGCACTTTTCGGGGAAATGTGCGCGGAACCCCTATTTGTTTATTTTTCTAAATACATTCAAATAT
GTATCCGCTCATGAGACAATAACCCTGATAAATGCTTCAATAATATTGAAAAAGGAAGAGTCCTGAGGCG
GAAAGAACCAGCTGTGGAATGTGTGTCAGTTAGGGTGTGGAAAGTCCCCAGGCTCCCCAGCAGGCAGAAG
TATGCAAAGCATGCATCTCAATTAGTCAGCAACCAGGTGTGGAAAGTCCCCAGGCTCCCCAGCAGGCAGA
AGTATGCAAAGCATGCATCTCAATTAGTCAGCAACCATAGTCCCGCCCCTAACTCCGCCCATCCCGCCCC
TAACTCCGCCCAGTTCCGCCCATTCTCCGCCCCATGGCTGACTAATTTTTTTTATTTATGCAGAGGCCGA
GGCCGCCTCGGCCTCTGAGCTATTCCAGAAGTAGTGAGGAGGCTTTTTTGGAGGCCTAGGCTTTTGCAAA
GATCGATCAAGAGACAGGATGAGGATCGTTTCGCATGATTGAACAAGATGGATTGCACGCAGGTTCTCCG
GCCGCTTGGGTGGAGAGGCTATTCGGCTATGACTGGGCACAACAGACAATCGGCTGCTCTGATGCCGCCG
TGTTCCGGCTGTCAGCGCAGGGGCGCCCGGTTCTTTTTGTCAAGACCGACCTGTCCGGTGCCCTGAATGA
ACTGCAAGACGAGGCAGCGCGGCTATCGTGGCTGGCCACGACGGGCGTTCCTTGCGCAGCTGTGCTCGAC
GTTGTCACTGAAGCGGGAAGGGACTGGCTGCTATTGGGCGAAGTGCCGGGGCAGGATCTCCTGTCATCTC
ACCTTGCTCCTGCCGAGAAAGTATCCATCATGGCTGATGCAATGCGGCGGCTGCATACGCTTGATCCGGC
TACCTGCCCATTCGACCACCAAGCGAAACATCGCATCGAGCGAGCACGTACTCGGATGGAAGCCGGTCTT
GTCGATCAGGATGATCTGGACGAAGAGCATCAGGGGCTCGCGCCAGCCGAACTGTTCGCCAGGCTCAAGG
CGAGCATGCCCGACGGCGAGGATCTCGTCGTGACCCATGGCGATGCCTGCTTGCCGAATATCATGGTGGA
AAATGGCCGCTTTTCTGGATTCATCGACTGTGGCCGGCTGGGTGTGGCGGACCGCTATCAGGACATAGCG
TTGGCTACCCGTGATATTGCTGAAGAGCTTGGCGGCGAATGGGCTGACCGCTTCCTCGTGCTTTACGGTA
TCGCCGCTCCCGATTCGCAGCGCATCGCCTTCTATCGCCTTCTTGACGAGTTCTTCTGAGCGGGACTCTG
GGGTTCGAAATGACCGACCAAGCGACGCCCAACCTGCCATCACGAGATTTCGATTCCACCGCCGCCTTCT
ATGAAAGGTTGGGCTTCGGAATCGTTTTCCGGGACGCCGGCTGGATGATCCTCCAGCGCGGGGATCTCAT
GCTGGAGTTCTTCGCCCACCCTAGGGGGAGGCTAACTGAAACACGGAAGGAGACAATACCGGAAGGAACC
CGCGCTATGACGGCAATAAAAAGACAGAATAAAACGCACGGTGTTGGGTCGTTTGTTCATAAACGCGGGG
TTCGGTCCCAGGGCTGGCACTCTGTCGATACCCCACCGAGACCCCATTGGGGCCAATACGCCCGCGTTTC
TTCCTTTTCCCCACCCCACCCCCCAAGTTCGGGTGAAGGCCCAGGGCTCGCAGCCAACGTCGGGGCGGCA
GGCCCTGCCATAGCCTCAGGTTACTCATATATACTTTAGATTGATTTAAAACTTCATTTTTAATTTAAAA
GGATCTAGGTGAAGATCCTTTTTGATAATCTCATGACCAAAATCCCTTAACGTGAGTTTTCGTTCCACTG
AGCGTCAGACCCCGTAGAAAAGATCAAAGGATCTTCTTGAGATCCTTTTTTTCTGCGCGTAATCTGCTGC
TTGCAAACAAAAAAACCACCGCTACCAGCGGTGGTTTGTTTGCCGGATCAAGAGCTACCAACTCTTTTTC
CGAAGGTAACTGGCTTCAGCAGAGCGCAGATACCAAATACTGTCCTTCTAGTGTAGCCGTAGTTAGGCCA
CCACTTCAAGAACTCTGTAGCACCGCCTACATACCTCGCTCTGCTAATCCTGTTACCAGTGGCTGCTGCC
AGTGGCGATAAGTCGTGTCTTACCGGGTTGGACTCAAGACGATAGTTACCGGATAAGGCGCAGCGGTCGG
GCTGAACGGGGGGTTCGTGCACACAGCCCAGCTTGGAGCGAACGACCTACACCGAACTGAGATACCTACA
GCGTGAGCTATGAGAAAGCGCCACGCTTCCCGAAGGGAGAAAGGCGGACAGGTATCCGGTAAGCGGCAGG
GTCGGAACAGGAGAGCGCACGAGGGAGCTTCCAGGGGGAAACGCCTGGTATCTTTATAGTCCTGTCGGGT
TTCGCCACCTCTGACTTGAGCGTCGATTTTTGTGATGCTCGTCAGGGGGGCGGAGCCTATGGAAAAACGC
CAGCAACGCGGCCTTTTTACGGTTCCTGGCCTTTTGCTGGCCTTTTGCTCACATGTTCTTTCCTGCGTTA
TCCCCTGATTCTGTGGATAACCGTATTACCGCCATGCAT
Features (pLannotate 1.2.2; 16 found; start..end, strand, type, name):
     61..364     +  enhancer       CMV enhancer: human cytomegalovirus immediate early enhancer
    365..568     +  promoter       CMV promoter: human cytomegalovirus (CMV) immediate early promoter
    603..1310    +  CDS            mCherry: mCherry is a basic (constitutively fluorescent) red fluorescent protein published in 2004, derived from Discosoma sp.. It is reported to be a very rapidly-maturing monomer with low acid sensitivity.
   1317..4466    +  CDS            Ptk2: FAK1_MOUSE - Also known as Fadk, Fak, Fak1, Kiaa4203. Experimental evidence at protein level: Swiss-Prot protein existence level 1. [Isoform 9]: Does not contain a kinase domain and inhibits PTK2/FAK1 phosphorylation and signaling. Its enhanced expression can attenuate the nuclear accumulation of LPXN and limit its ability to enhance serum response factor (SRF)-dependent gene transcription (By similarity). From Mus musculus (Mouse).
   4479..4541    +  CDS            3xHA (fragment): three tandem HA epitope tags
   4557..4582    +  misc_feature   MCS (fragment): multiple cloning site
   4594..4678    +  CDS            large T antigen (fragment): large T antigen from SV40 (simian virus 40)
   4701..4822    +  polyA_signal   SV40 poly(A) signal: SV40 polyadenylation signal
   4856..5284    -  rep_origin     f1 ori (sequence partly withheld): f1 bacteriophage origin of replication; arrow indicates direction of (+) strand synthesis
   5311..5415    +  promoter       AmpR promoter: bla
   5417..5774    +  promoter       SV40 promoter: SV40 enhancer and early promoter
   5809..6603    +  CDS            NeoR/KanR: aminoglycoside phosphotransferase from Tn5; aph(3')-II (or nptII); confers resistance to neomycin, kanamycin, and G418 (Geneticin®)
   6624..6776    +  CDS            ble (fragment): BLE_KLEPN - Experimental evidence at protein level: Swiss-Prot protein existence level 1. Binding protein with a strong affinity to the bleomycin family of antibiotics. Binds to CL990; an antimitotic-antibiotic compound. From Klebsiella pneumoniae.
   6835..6882    +  polyA_signal   HSV TK poly(A) signal: herpes simplex virus thymidine kinase polyadenylation signal (Cole and Stacy, 1985)
   6973..6989    -  polyA_signal   bGH poly(A) signal (fragment): bovine growth hormone polyadenylation signal
   7211..7799    +  rep_origin     ori: high-copy-number ColE1/pMB1/pBR322/pUC origin of replication
