[The description below was written by a language model from this plasmid's Addgene catalogue record and pLannotate feature annotations shown in this document.]
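Description:
pmCherry-C1-FAK-HA is a mammalian expression plasmid built on the Clontech pmCherry-C1 backbone, encoding mouse focal adhesion kinase (FAK, gene Ptk2) as a fusion with mCherry at its N terminus and HA epitope tags at its C terminus. The human cytomegalovirus immediate-early enhancer and promoter drive the single fusion reading frame, in which the mCherry coding sequence is followed almost immediately by the roughly 3.15 kb FAK insert, cloned between BglII and KpnI sites, and then the HA tag. The catalogue describes the tag as 2x HA, and the annotation detects it as a partial match to a triple-HA element. An SV40 polyadenylation signal terminates the transcript.

The plasmid replicates at high copy in E. coli from a ColE1/pUC-type origin and also carries an f1 origin. A single Tn5 NeoR/KanR gene provides both selections: a bacterial bla-type promoter gives kanamycin resistance in bacteria, while the SV40 early promoter and HSV TK poly(A) signal allow G418 selection of transfected mammalian cells. The small large T antigen, ble and bGH fragments in the annotation are short partial matches rather than functional units.

Several sequence discrepancies are recorded. The FAK insert lacks its last two amino acids, a feature inherited from the GFP-FAK source plasmid and considered harmless by the depositor. Repository sequencing also found a Y42H substitution and a short deletion downstream of the insert that removes the KpnI, SacII and ApaI sites. The feature table derives from the depositor's full sequence and so does not reflect these changes. The associated publication concerns calpain-mediated proteolysis of FAK and adhesion dynamics, consistent with use for live fluorescence imaging and HA-based detection of FAK in cells.
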