Addgene plasmid #35039: pmCherry-C1-FAK-HA
Depositing lab: Anna Huttenlocher. Depositing organization: University of Wisconsin, Madison. Publication: Regulation of adhesion dynamics by calpain-mediated proteolysis of focal adhesion kinase (FAK). Chan KT, Bennin DA, Huttenlocher A. J Biol Chem. 2010 Apr 9;285(15):11418-26. Epub 2010 Feb 11. 10.1074/jbc.M109.090746 PubMed 20150423.
Backbone
  Vector backbone: pmCherry-c1
  Backbone manufacturer: BD Clontech
  Backbone size w/o insert (bp): 4700
  Vector type: Mammalian Expression
  Selectable markers: Neomycin (select with G418)
Growth in bacteria
  Bacterial resistance: Kanamycin, 50 μg/mL
  Growth temperature: 37°C
  Growth strain: DH5alpha
  Copy number: High Copy
Gene/Insert
  Gene/Insert name: focal adhesion kinase (alt name: FAK)
  Species: M. musculus (mouse)
  Insert size (bp): 3150
  Mutation: Y42H; deletion of amino acids 1051 & 1052
  Entrez Gene: Ptk2 (a.k.a. FADK 1, FAK, FRNK, Fadk, p125FAK)
  Tag / fusion protein: mCherry (N terminal on insert); 2x HA (C terminal on insert)
  Cloning method: Restriction Enzyme; 5′ cloning site Bgl 2 (not destroyed); 3′ cloning site Kpn 1 (not destroyed)
  Sequencing primers: 5′ GACAGATCTATGGCAGCTGCTTATCTTGACCCAAAC; 3′ 5' GTAGGTACCTTATCTAGATCCGGTGGATC 3'
Resource information
  A portion of this plasmid was derived from a plasmid made by: Murine GFP-FAK (pEGFP-C1-FAK-HA) was provided by D. Schlaepfer (University of California San Diego).
Terms and licenses: Academic/Nonprofit Terms; Industry Terms: Not Available to Industry
Depositor comments: Please note that Addgene's sequencing result identified a Y42H mutation when compared to the full plasmid sequence provided by the depositing laboratory and to GenBank entry NP_032008.2. The final two FAK amino acids are missing in this construct, as the original source for the FAK construct used in this plasmid was originally missing these same amino acids. The depositing laboratory states that the deletion should not affect any FAK function since it is outside of the FAK primary sequence. Addgene's sequencing results also identified a deletion region from bp#4553-4588 when compared to the full plasmid sequence provided by the depositing laboratory. This indicates that the restriction sites KpnI (4561), SacII (4564) and ApaI (4569) are not present in the vector.
How to cite: pmCherry-C1-FAK-HA was a gift from Anna Huttenlocher (Addgene plasmid # 35039 ; http://n2t.net/addgene:35039 ; RRID:Addgene_35039)
