>Addgene plasmid #35039 | pmCherry-C1-FAK-HA | addgene partial sequence | sequence record 44264 | SV40pA-R 5'-GAAATTTGTGATGCTATTGC-3'
TTAACAACAACAATTGCATTCATTTTATGTTTCAGGTTCAGGGGGAGGTGTGGGAGGTTTTTTAAAGCAA
GTAAAACCTCTACAAATGTGGTATGGCTGATTATGATCAGTTATCTAGATCCGGTGGATCCTGCATAGTC
CGGGACGTCATAGGGATAGCCCGCATAGTCAGGAACATCGTATGGGTAAAAGATGCGGCCGCGTGTCTGC
CCTAGCATTTTCAGTCTTGCTTGATCAATAACATCAAGTAGGTTCTTGGCATCCACAGCCAGGGCGTGAG
CAGCTGTCAGCATCTGCTTCTTATACTCCTGCTGCAGGCTGGTCATGACGTACTGCTGCGCCAGCTTCAT
CTTGCTGATGAGCTCGCCTAAGTCGGAGTTCAGCAGCTTCTGTGCCATCTCGATCTCTCGATGAGTGCTG
GCTGGAAGAGCAGGAATGGTCTCATCCACCGTGGCTAGTAAGGTCCGCAGGGCCAGGCCAACTTCCTTCA
CCATAGGGACGTACTCTTCTGGAGGAGCTGGCTGGATTTTGCTGGACATCTCGATGACAGCCTTCACTAG
GCCTGTCACATTTTCATATACCTTGTCATTGGACCGGTCAAGGTTGGCAGTGGGAGGGGGGCTGATTTCC
TGGGGCTGAAGCTTGACACCCTCATTGTAGCTGTCTGCAGGGCTGCTGATGCTGGACAGGTTGCTTAGGT
GGCCAGGTGCTCCAGGGCGAGGAGGTTTCTTTGGTGGAGCTGCAGGATCTGGCTTCCCCACAGGCTGATA
GATGTGTTGGTTTCCAGTCGGACCCTGAAAACTCCCGTCTTCCCTGTCGATGCTGCCTCGAGAGAGCCTC
ACATCAGGTTTCAGGAATCGCTCTTCCTTCTCCAGCCAGCGCTGGTCTTCTTCCATTTCCTGCTG
