>Addgene plasmid #35039 | pmCherry-C1-FAK-HA | addgene partial sequence | sequence record 44304 | mCherry-F 5'-ccccgtaatgcagaagaaga-3'
GGCGCCCTGAAGGGCGAGATCAAGCAGAGGCTGAAGCTGAAGGACGGCGGCCACTACGACGCTGAGGTCA
AGACCACCTACAAGGCCAAGAAGCCCGTGCAGCTGCCCGGCGCCTACAACGTCAACATCAAGTTGGACAT
CACCTCCCACAACGAGGACTACACCATCGTGGAACAGTACGAACGCGCCGAGGGCCGCCACTCCACCGGC
GGCATGGACGAGCTGTACAAGTCCGGCATGGCAGCTGCTTATCTTGACCCAAACTTGAATCACACACCAA
GTTCGAGTACTAAGACTCACCTGGGTACTGGCATGGAACGGTCCCCTGGTGCAATGGAACGAGTATTAAA
GGTCTTTCATCATTTTGAAAGCAGTAGTGAGCCAACCACCTGGGCCAGTATTATCAGGCATGGAGATGCT
ACTGATGTCAGGGGCATCATTCAGAAGATAGTGGACAGTCACAAAGTAAAGCACGTGGCCTGCTATGGAT
TTCGCCTCAGTCACCTGCGATCGGAGGAGGTGCACTGGCTGCACGTGGACATGGGTGTCTCCAGTGTGAG
GGAGAAATATGAACTCGCCCACCCACCAGAGGAGTGGAAATATGAGTTGAGAATTCGTTACTTGCCAAAA
GGATTTCTAAACCAGTTTACTGAAGATAAGCCAACATTGAATTTCTTCTATCAACAGGTGAAGAGTGACT
ACATGCAAGAAATAGCTGATCAAGTAGACCAAGAAATAGCTTTGAAGTTGGGTTGTTTGGAAATTAGGCG
ATCCTATTGGGAGATGA
